>Addgene plasmid #185245 | pST_PvLEA4_repeats_k4_1 (pBS0763) | addgene full sequence | sequence record 363757 | Addgene NGS Result
CGTCGACGGATCGGGAGATCTCCCGATCCCCTATGGTGCACTCTCAGTACAATCTGCTCTGATGCCGCAT
AGTTAAGCCAGTATCTGCTCCCTGCTTGTGTGTTGGAGGTCGCTGAGTAGTGCGCGAGCAAAATTTAAGC
TACAACAAGGCAAGGCTTGACCGACAATTGCATGAAGAATCTGCTTAGGGTTAGGCGTTTTGCGCTGCTT
CGCGATGTACGGGCCAGATATACGCGTTGACATTGATTATTGACTAGTTATTAATAGTAATCAATTACGG
GGTCATTAGTTCATAGCCCATATATGGAGTTCCGCGTTACATAACTTACGGTAAATGGCCCGCCTGGCTG
ACCGCCCAACGACCCCCGCCCATTGACGTCAATAATGACGTATGTTCCCATAGTAACGCCAATAGGGACT
TTCCATTGACGTCAATGGGTGGAGTATTTACGGTAAACTGCCCACTTGGCAGTACATCAAGTGTATCATA
TGCCAAGTACGCCCCCTATTGACGTCAATGACGGTAAATGGCCCGCCTGGCATTATGCCCAGTACATGAC
CTTATGGGACTTTCCTACTTGGCAGTACATCTACGTATTAGTCATCGCTATTACCATGGTGATGCGGTTT
TGGCAGTACATCAATGGGCGTGGATAGCGGTTTGACTCACGGGGATTTCCAAGTCTCCACCCCATTGACG
TCAATGGGAGTTTGTTTTGGCACCAAAATCAACGGGACTTTCCAAAATGTCGTAACAACTCCGCCCCATT
GACGCAAATGGGCGGTAGGCGTGTACGGTGGGAGGTCTATATAAGCAGAGCTCTCTGGCTAACTAGAGAA
CCCACTGCTTACTGGCTTATCGAAATTAATACGACTCACTATAGGGAGACCCAAGCTGGCTAGCCACCAT
GTTCCAGACCGCCGCCGACAAGGCCGCCGCCGCCAAGGACACCGTTGTTGACACCTTGTGCGACGCCAAG
GACACCGCCAAGGAGAAGGTGGTGGGCGCCAAGGACGCCGGAGCCGACTACCTGGGCGAGAAGAAGGAGC
AGATGAGGGACTGATGAATTGCCAATTGAAATTTGACGGCCTATGTCACTGAAACTATCCAAACACCCCA
TGTCGATACTGAACGTATCGACGCATACCTCCTTCCTTGAAAACGCACAATCATACAACTGGGCACATAA
TGCGTACGCCCATCTAGTACACCCATCTCTGTAGGTCCAGTTCAAGAGCTGGAAGAGCACCCTCCACTTA
CCCGCTGATCAGCCTCGACTGTGCCTTCTAGTTGCCAGCCATCTGTTGTTTGCCCCTCCCCCGTGCCTTC
CTTGACCCTGGAAGGTGCCACTCCCACTGTCCTTTCCTAATAAAATGAGGAAATTGCATCGCATTGTCTG
AGTAGGTGTCATTCTATTCTGGGGGGTGGGGTGGGGCAGGACAGCAAGGGGGAGGATTGGGAAGACAATA
GCAGGCATGCTGGGGATGCGGTGGGCTCTATGGCTTCTGAGGCGGAAAGAACCAGCTGGGGCTCTAGGGG
GTATCCCC
[124 nt withheld, positions 1549-1672]
C
[91 nt withheld, positions 1674-1764]
A
[49 nt withheld, positions 1766-1814]
CCTTTGACGTTGGAGTCCACGTTCTTT
[37 nt withheld, positions 1842-1878]
ACCCTATCTCGGTCTATTCTTTTGATTTATAAGGGATTTTGCCGATTTCGGCCTATTGGTTAAAAAATGA
GCTGATTTAACAAAAATTTAACGCGAATTAATTCTGTGGAATGTGTGTCAGTTAGGGTGTGGAAAGTCCC
CAGGCTCCCCAGCAGGCAGAAGTATGCAAAGCATGCATCTCAATTAGTCAGCAACCAGGTGTGGAAAGTC
CCCAGGCTCCCCAGCAGGCAGAAGTATGCAAAGCATGCATCTCAATTAGTCAGCAACCATAGTCCCGCCC
CTAACTCCGCCCATCCCGCCCCTAACTCCGCCCAGTTCCGCCCATTCTCCGCCCCATGGCTGACTAATTT
TTTTTATTTATGCAGAGGCCGAGGCCGCCTCTGCCTCTGAGCTATTCCAGAAGTAGTGAGGAGGCTTTTT
TGGAGGCCTAGGCTTTTGCAAAAAGCTCCCGGGAGCTTGTATATCCATTTTCGGATCTGATCAGCACGTG
TTGACAATTAATCATCGGCATAGTATATCGGCATAGTATAATACGACAAGGTGAGGAACTAAACCATGGC
CAAGTTGACCAGTGCCGTTCCGGTGCTCACCGCGCGCGACGTCGCCGGAGCGGTCGAGTTCTGGACCGAC
CGGCTCGGGTTCTCCCGGGACTTCGTGGAGGACGACTTCGCCGGTGTGGTCCGGGACGACGTGACCCTGT
TCATCAGCGCGGTCCAGGACCAGGTGGTGCCGGACAACACCCTGGCCTGGGTGTGGGTGCGCGGCCTGGA
CGAGCTGTACGCCGAGTGGTCGGAGGTCGTGTCCACGAACTTCCGGGACGCCTCCGGGCCGGCCATGACC
GAGATCGGCGAGCAGCCGTGGGGGCGGGAGTTCGCCCTGCGCGACCCGGCCGGCAACTGCGTGCACTTCG
TGGCCGAGGAGCAGGACTGACACGTGCTACGAGATTTCGATTCCACCGCCGCCTTCTATGAAAGGTTGGG
CTTCGGAATCGTTTTCCGGGACGCCGGCTGGATGATCCTCCAGCGCGGGGATCTCATGCTGGAGTTCTTC
GCCCACCCCAACTTGTTTATTGCAGCTTATAATGGTTACAAATAAAGCAATAGCATCACAAATTTCACAA
ATAAAGCATTTTTTTCACTGCATTCTAGTTGTGGTTTGTCCAAACTCATCAATGTATCTTATCATGTCTG
TATACCGTCGACCTCTAGCTAGAGCTTGGCGTAATCATGGTCATAGCTGTTTCCTGTGTGAAATTGTTAT
CCGCTCACAATTCCACACAACATACGAGCCGGAAGCATAAAGTGTAAAGCCTGGGGTGCCTAATGAGTGA
GCTAACTTACATTAATTGCGTTGCGCTCACTGCCCGCTTTCCAGTCGGGAAACCTGTCGTGCCAGCTGCA
TTAATGAATCGGCCAACGCGCGGGGAGAGGCGGTTTGCGTATTGGGCGCTCTTCCGCTTCCTCGCTCACT
GACTCGCTGCGCTCGGTCGTTCGGCTGCGGCGAGCGGTATCAGCTCACTCAAAGGCGGTAATACGGTTAT
CCACAGAATCAGGGGATAACGCAGGAAAGAACATGTGAGCAAAAGGCCAGCAAAAGGCCAGGAACCGTAA
AAAGGCCGCGTTGCTGGCGTTTTTCCATAGGCTCCGCCCCCCTGACGAGCATCACAAAAATCGACGCTCA
AGTCAGAGGTGGCGAAACCCGACAGGACTATAAAGATACCAGGCGTTTCCCCCTGGAAGCTCCCTCGTGC
GCTCTCCTGTTCCGACCCTGCCGCTTACCGGATACCTGTCCGCCTTTCTCCCTTCGGGAAGCGTGGCGCT
TTCTCATAGCTCACGCTGTAGGTATCTCAGTTCGGTGTAGGTCGTTCGCTCCAAGCTGGGCTGTGTGCAC
GAACCCCCCGTTCAGCCCGACCGCTGCGCCTTATCCGGTAACTATCGTCTTGAGTCCAACCCGGTAAGAC
ACGACTTATCGCCACTGGCAGCAGCCACTGGTAACAGGATTAGCAGAGCGAGGTATGTAGGCGGTGCTAC
AGAGTTCTTGAAGTGGTGGCCTAACTACGGCTACACTAGAAGAACAGTATTTGGTATCTGCGCTCTGCTG
AAGCCAGTTACCTTCGGAAAAAGAGTTGGTAGCTCTTGATCCGGCAAACAAACCACCGCTGGTAGCGGTG
GTTTTTTTGTTTGCAAGCAGCAGATTACGCGCAGAAAAAAAGGATCTCAAGAAGATCCTTTGATCTTTTC
TACGGGGTCTGACGCTCAGTGGAACGAAAACTCACGTTAAGGGATTTTGGTCATGAGATTATCAAAAAGG
ATCTTCACCTAGATCCTTTTAAATTAAAAATGAAGTTTTAAATCAATCTAAAGTATATATGAGTAAACTT
GGTCTGACAGTTACCAATGCTTAATCAGTGAGGCACCTATCTCAGCGATCTGTCTATTTCGTTCATCCAT
AGTTGCCTGACTCCCCGTCGTGTAGATAACTACGATACGGGAGGGCTTACCATCTGGCCCCAGTGCTGCA
ATGATACCGCGAGACCCACGCTCACCGGCTCCAGATTTATCAGCAATAAACCAGCCAGCCGGAAGGGCCG
AGCGCAGAAGTGGTCCTGCAACTTTATCCGCCTCCATCCAGTCTATTAATTGTTGCCGGGAAGCTAGAGT
AAGTAGTTCGCCAGTTAATAGTTTGCGCAACGTTGTTGCCATTGCTACAGGCATCGTGGTGTCACGCTCG
TCGTTTGGTATGGCTTCATTCAGCTCCGGTTCCCAACGATCAAGGCGAGTTACATGATCCCCCATGTTGT
GCAAAAAAGCGGTTAGCTCCTTCGGTCCTCCGATCGTTGTCAGAAGTAAGTTGGCCGCAGTGTTATCACT
CATGGTTATGGCAGCACTGCATAATTCTCTTACTGTCATGCCATCCGTAAGATGCTTTTCTGTGACTGGT
GAGTACTCAACCAAGTCATTCTGAGAATAGTGTATGCGGCGACCGAGTTGCTCTTGCCCGGCGTCAATAC
GGGATAATACCGCGCCACATAGCAGAACTTTAAAAGTGCTCATCATTGGAAAACGTTCTTCGGGGCGAAA
ACTCTCAAGGATCTTACCGCTGTTGAGATCCAGTTCGATGTAACCCACTCGTGCACCCAACTGATCTTCA
GCATCTTTTACTTTCACCAGCGTTTCTGGGTGAGCAAAAACAGGAAGGCAAAATGCCGCAAAAAAGGGAA
TAAGGGCGACACGGAAATGTTGAATACTCATACTCTTCCTTTTTCAATATTATTGAAGCATTTATCAGGG
TTATTGTCTCATGAGCGGATACATATTTGAATGTATTTAGAAAAATAAACAAATAGGGGTTCCGCGCACA
TTTCCCCGAAAAGTGCCACCTGA
Features (pLannotate 1.2.2; 20 found; start..end, strand, type, name):
     32..84      -  misc_feature   bom (fragment): basis of mobility region from pBR322
    239..618     +  enhancer       CMV enhancer: human cytomegalovirus immediate early enhancer
    619..822     +  promoter       CMV promoter: human cytomegalovirus (CMV) immediate early promoter
    818..851     +  LTR            5' LTR (truncated) (fragment): truncated 5' long terminal repeat (LTR) from HIV-1
    867..885     +  promoter       T7 promoter: promoter for bacteriophage T7 RNA polymerase
   1279..1503    +  polyA_signal   bGH poly(A) signal: bovine growth hormone polyadenylation signal
   1507..1528    +  promoter       SV40 promoter (fragment): SV40 enhancer and early promoter
   1549..1977    +  rep_origin     f1 ori (sequence partly withheld): f1 bacteriophage origin of replication; arrow indicates direction of (+) strand synthesis
   1991..2320    +  promoter       SV40 promoter: SV40 enhancer and early promoter
   2368..2415    +  promoter       EM7 promoter: synthetic bacterial promoter&nbsp
   2434..2808    +  CDS            BleoR: antibiotic-binding protein; Sh ble from Streptoalloteichus hindustanus; confers resistance to bleomycin, phleomycin, and Zeocin™
   2818..2943    +  CDS            ble (fragment): BLE_KLEPN - Experimental evidence at protein level: Swiss-Prot protein existence level 1. Binding protein with a strong affinity to the bleomycin family of antibiotics. Binds to CL990; an antimitotic-antibiotic compound. From Klebsiella pneumoniae.
   2938..3059    +  polyA_signal   SV40 poly(A) signal: SV40 polyadenylation signal
   3132..3148    -  protein_bind   lac operator: The lac repressor binds to the lac operator to inhibit transcription in E. coli. This inhibition can be relieved by adding lactose or isopropyl-β-D-thiogalactopyranoside (IPTG). lac repressor encoded by lacI
   3156..3186    -  promoter       lac promoter: promoter for the E. coli lac operon
   3201..3222    -  protein_bind   CAP binding site: CAP binding activates transcription in the presence of cAMP. E. coli catabolite activator protein
   3235..3327    -  CDS            lacI (fragment): lac repressor; lacI; The lac repressor binds to the lac operator to inhibit transcription in E. coli. This inhibition can be relieved by adding lactose or isopropyl-β-D-thiogalactopyranoside (IPTG).
   3510..4098    -  rep_origin     ori: high-copy-number ColE1/pMB1/pBR322/pUC origin of replication
   4269..5129    -  CDS            AmpR: β-lactamase; bla; confers resistance to ampicillin, carbenicillin, and related antibiotics
   5130..5234    -  promoter       AmpR promoter: bla
