[The description below was written by a language model from this plasmid's Addgene catalogue record and pLannotate feature annotations shown in this document.]
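Description:
pST_PvLEA4_repeats_k4_1 (pBS0763) is a 5,261-nt mammalian expression plasmid built on a backbone recorded as YK 02. It is propagated in E. coli from a high-copy ColE1/pUC-type origin under ampicillin selection (β-lactamase driven by its own bla promoter). The annotated sequence also contains an f1 phage origin and small lac promoter/operator and lacI remnants typical of pUC-derived backbones. A second selection cassette carries the Sh ble bleomycin/Zeocin resistance gene downstream of both the SV40 early promoter and the bacterial EM7 promoter, followed by an SV40 polyadenylation signal, an arrangement that in principle allows Zeocin selection in mammalian cells as well as in bacteria.

The payload is a 351-bp insert, PvLEA4_repeats_k4_1, attributed to the sleeping chironomid Polypedilum vanderplanki and introduced by Gibson cloning. The automated feature table does not annotate the insert itself. However, there is an unannotated gap between the T7 promoter and the bovine growth hormone polyadenylation signal, which is where the coding sequence presumably lies. Transcription in mammalian cells would therefore be driven by the human cytomegalovirus immediate-early enhancer and promoter and terminated by the bGH signal, while the T7 promoter offers a site for in vitro transcription or sequencing. No epitope tags, signal peptides or reporters are annotated or described in the record. The short fragments called as an HIV-1 LTR and a Klebsiella ble gene are probably incidental matches from the annotation software.

The plasmid is intended for expressing this protein in mammalian cells. The depositors report it as one of the top performers in their apoptosis assay, where it protected cells from apoptosis. The work was part of a study of natural and designed proteins inspired by extremotolerant organisms, and pSecTag2 B served as the negative control.
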