Addgene plasmid #185245: pST_PvLEA4_repeats_k4_1 (pBS0763)
Purpose: For the mammalian expression of the sleeping chironomid protein PvLEA4_repeats_k4_1. This is one of the top performing targets in our apoptosis assay (it protected from apoptosis).
Depositing lab: Pamela Silver. Depositing organization: Harvard Medical School. Publication: Natural and Designed Proteins Inspired by Extremotolerant Organisms Can Form Condensates and Attenuate Apoptosis in Human Cells. Veling MT, Nguyen DT, Thadani NN, Oster ME, Rollins NJ, Brock KP, Bethel NP, Lim S, Baker D, Way JC, Marks DS, Chang RL, Silver PA. ACS Synth Biol. 2022 Mar 18;11(3):1292-1302. doi: 10.1021/acssynbio.1c00572. Epub 2022 Feb 18. PubMed 35176859.
Backbone
  Vector backbone: YK 02
  Vector type: Mammalian Expression
Growth in bacteria
  Bacterial resistance: Ampicillin, 100 μg/mL
  Growth temperature: 37°C
  Growth strain: DH5alpha
  Copy number: High Copy
Gene/Insert
  Gene/Insert name: PvLEA4_repeats_k4_1
  Species: P. vanderplanki
  Insert size (bp): 351
  Cloning method: Gibson Cloning
Terms and licenses: Academic/Nonprofit Terms; Industry Terms: Not Available to Industry
Depositor comments: This is one of the top performing targets in our apoptosis assay (it protected from apoptosis). See supplemental table 2 in our paper to see its performance in our assay. The negative control for this assay is pSecTag2 B which can be obtained from Thermo here https://www.thermofisher.com/order/catalog/product/V90020
How to cite: pST_PvLEA4_repeats_k4_1 (pBS0763) was a gift from Pamela Silver (Addgene plasmid # 185245 ; http://n2t.net/addgene:185245 ; RRID:Addgene_185245)
